Addgene plasmid #145629: pGBW-m4046749
Purpose: Bacterial Expression plasmid for SARS-CoV-2 nsp11
Depositing lab: Ginkgo Bioworks & Benjie Chen. Depositing organization: Ginkgo Bioworks.
Backbone
  Vector backbone: ori-013 - marker | cmR
  Backbone size w/o insert (bp): 1462
  Vector type: Bacterial Expression
Growth in bacteria
  Bacterial resistance: Chloramphenicol, 25 μg/mL
  Growth temperature: 30°C
  Growth strain: DH5alpha
  Copy number: High Copy
Gene/Insert
  Gene/Insert name: SARS-CoV-2 nsp11
  Species: Escherichia coli str. K-12 substr. MG1655; Severe acute respiratory syndrome coronavirus 2
  Insert size (bp): 32
  Mutation: wt
  Entrez Gene: ORF1ab (a.k.a. GU280_gp01)
  Promoter: Promoter | pT7 ; Operator | lacO ; RBS | T7_rbs ; Start Codon | ATG
  Tag / fusion protein: Cleavable TEV;StrepII (C terminal on backbone)
  Cloning method: Unknown
Resource information
  A portion of this plasmid was derived from a plasmid made by: GinkgoBioworks
Depositor comments: NCBI Reference Sequence: YP_009725312.1
How to cite: pGBW-m4046749 was a gift from Ginkgo Bioworks & Benjie Chen (Addgene plasmid # 145629 ; http://n2t.net/addgene:145629 ; RRID:Addgene_145629)
