[The description below was written by a language model from this plasmid's Addgene catalogue record and pLannotate feature annotations shown in this document.]
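Description:
pGBW-m4046749 is a very compact bacterial expression plasmid (about 1.8 kb in the sequenced record) built for producing SARS-CoV-2 nsp11 in E. coli. The minimal backbone consists of little more than a high-copy ColE1/pUC-type origin of replication and a chloramphenicol acetyltransferase (cat) gene driven by its own promoter, so the plasmid is maintained and selected with chloramphenicol. A minimal phage lambda t0 terminator lies downstream of the resistance gene.

The expression cassette follows the classic T7lac layout: a bacteriophage T7 promoter is immediately followed by a lac operator, then the efficient T7 gene 10 ribosome binding site and an ATG start codon. Transcription therefore requires a host that supplies T7 RNA polymerase, and it is held off by lac repressor until relieved with IPTG or lactose. No lacI gene is annotated on the plasmid, so the repressor would presumably have to come from the host. The insert is wild-type nsp11, a very short peptide derived from the ORF1ab polyprotein region, recorded as only 32 bp. The dual species listing, which includes E. coli K-12, may reflect the bacterial parts or adaptation of the coding sequence, although the record does not explain it. According to the catalogue fields, the peptide is fused at its C terminus to a backbone-encoded TEV protease cleavage site and a StrepII tag, allowing affinity purification on Strep-Tactin-type resins and later tag removal. The automated feature table does not annotate the insert, TEV site or tag, which would lie in the unannotated stretch between the RBS and the origin. The construct is suited to inducible expression and purification of nsp11 for biochemical or structural work on SARS-CoV-2 proteins.
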