Features (pLannotate 1.2.2; 7 found; start..end, strand, type, name):
     20..38      +  promoter       T7 promoter: promoter for bacteriophage T7 RNA polymerase
     39..63      +  protein_bind   lac operator: The lac repressor binds to the lac operator to inhibit transcription in E. coli. This inhibition can be relieved by adding lactose or isopropyl-β-D-thiogalactopyranoside (IPTG). lac repressor encoded by lacI
     78..100     +  RBS            RBS: efficient ribosome binding site from bacteriophage T7 gene 10 (Olins and Rangwala, 1989)
    309..897     +  rep_origin     ori: high-copy-number ColE1/pMB1/pBR322/pUC origin of replication
    905..1002    +  promoter       cat promoter: promoter of the E. coli cat gene encoding chloramphenicol acetyltransferase
   1003..1659    +  CDS            cat: CAT_ECOLX - Experimental evidence at protein level: Swiss-Prot protein existence level 1. This enzyme is an effector of chloramphenicol resistance in bacteria. From Escherichia coli. This protein is used as a marker in many commonly used cloning vectors, such as pACYC184.
   1733..1767    +  terminator     lambda t0 terminator: minimal transcription terminator from phage lambda (Scholtissek and Grosse, 1987)
>Addgene plasmid #145629 | pGBW-m4046749 | addgene full sequence | sequence record 499954 | Addgene NGS Result
GATCTCGATCCCGCGAAATTAATACGACTCACTATAGGGGAATTGTGAGCGGATAACAATTCCCCTCTAG
AAATAATTTTGTTTAACTTTAAGAAGGAGACTCTTCTATGGCTGATGCACAATCGTTTTTAAACGGGTTT
GCGGAGAACCTGTACTTTCAAAGCTGGAGCCATCCGCAGTTTGAAAAATAACCGGCTTATCGGTCAGTTT
CACCTGATTTACGTAAAAACCCGCTTCGGCGGGTTTTTGCTTTTGGAGGGGCAGAAAGATGAATGACTGT
CCACGACGCTATACCCAAAAGAAAAAGCTTGAGATCCTTTTTTTCTGCGCGTAATCTGCTGCTTGCAAAC
AAAAAAACCACCGCTACCAGCGGTGGTTTGTTTGCCGGATCAAGAGCTACCAACTCTTTTTCCGAAGGTA
ACTGGCTTCAGCAGAGCGCAGATACCAAATACTGTTCTTCTAGTGTAGCCGTAGTTAGGCCACCACTTCA
AGAACTCTGTAGCACCGCCTACATACCTCGCTCTGCTAATCCTGTTACCAGTGGCTGCTGCCAGTGGCGA
TAAGTCGTGTCTTACCGGGTTGGACTCAAGACGATAGTTACCGGATAAGGCGCAGCGGTCGGGCTGAACG
GGGGGTTCGTGCACACAGCCCAGCTTGGAGCGAACGACCTACACCGAACTGAGATACCTACAGCGTGAGC
TATGAGAAAGCGCCACGCTTCCCGAAGGGAGAAAGGCGGACAGGTATCCGGTAAGCGGCAGGGTCGGAAC
AGGAGAGCGCACGAGGGAGCTTCCAGGGGGAAACGCCTGGTATCTTTATAGTCCTGTCGGGTTTCGCCAC
CTCTGACTTGAGCGTCGATTTTTGTGATGCTCGTCAGGGGGGCGGAGCCTATGGAAATTGATCGGGCACG
TAAGAGGTTCCAACTTTCACCATAATGAAATAAGATCACTACCGGGCGTATTTTTTGAGTTATCGAGATT
TTCAGGAGCTAAGGAAGCTAAAATGGAGAAAAAAATCACTGGATATACCACCGTTGATATATCCCAATGG
CATCGTAAAGAACATTTTGAGGCATTTCAGTCAGTTGCTCAATGTACCTATAACCAGACCGTTCAGCTGG
ATATTACGGCCTTTTTAAAGACCGTAAAGAAAAATAAGCACAAGTTTTATCCGGCCTTTATTCACATTCT
TGCCCGCCTGATGAATGCTCATCCGGAATTTCGTATGGCAATGAAAGACGGTGAGCTGGTGATATGGGAT
AGTGTTCACCCTTGTTACACCGTTTTCCATGAGCAAACTGAAACGTTTTCATCGCTCTGGAGTGAATACC
ACGACGATTTCCGGCAGTTTCTACACATATATTCGCAAGATGTGGCGTGTTACGGTGAAAACCTGGCCTA
TTTCCCTAAAGGGTTTATTGAGAATATGTTTTTCGTTTCAGCCAATCCCTGGGTGAGTTTCACCAGTTTT
GATTTAAACGTGGCCAATATGGACAACTTCTTCGCCCCCGTTTTCACCATGGGCAAATATTATACGCAAG
GCGACAAGGTGCTGATGCCGCTGGCGATTCAGGTTCATCATGCCGTTTGTGATGGCTTCCATGTCGGCAG
AATGCTTAATGAATTACAACAGTACTGCGATGAGTGGCAGGGCGGGGCGTAATTTGATATCGAGCTCGCT
TGGACTCCTGTTGATAGATCCAGTAATGACCTCAGAACTCCATCTGGATTTGTTCAGAACGCTCGGTTGC
CGCCGGGCGTTTTTTATTGGTCATC
